Addgene plasmid #200340: pSAH66 - [BAGp | gfp | tbb-2 UTR]
Purpose: gfp BioPart for BAG neurons. (1) Mark neurons or (2) cell-specific expression of transgenes (N or C-terminal fusions, or untagged). Compatible with single-copy insertion (MosTI) or arrays.
Depositing lab: Christian Froekjaer-Jensen. Depositing organization: King Abdullah University of Science and Technology (KAUST).
Backbone
  Vector backbone: Twist Amp High
  Backbone manufacturer: Twist Biosciences
  Vector type: Worm Expression
Growth in bacteria
  Bacterial resistance: Ampicillin, 100 μg/mL
  Growth temperature: 37°C
  Growth strain: DH5alpha
  Copy number: High Copy
Gene/Insert
  Gene/Insert name: [BAGp | gfp | tbb-2 UTR]
  Species: C. elegans (nematode)
  Promoter: WBGene00001536, flp-17
  Cloning method: Restriction Enzyme; 5′ cloning site Unknown (unknown if destroyed)
Terms and licenses: Academic/Nonprofit Terms; Industry Terms: Not Available to Industry
Depositor comments: See www.wormbuilder.org/BioParts for more information.
How to cite: pSAH66 - [BAGp | gfp | tbb-2 UTR] was a gift from Christian Froekjaer-Jensen (Addgene plasmid # 200340 ; http://n2t.net/addgene:200340 ; RRID:Addgene_200340)
