[The description below was written by a language model from this plasmid's Addgene catalogue record and pLannotate feature annotations shown in this document.]
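Description:
pSAH66 is a C. elegans expression plasmid built on the Twist Amp High backbone, a high-copy cloning vector propagated in E. coli through a ColE1/pUC-type origin and selected with ampicillin via the β-lactamase gene and its native promoter. It belongs to a set of modular "BioPart" plasmids and carries a three-part cassette: a promoter specific for the BAG sensory neurons (recorded as flp-17), a gfp coding sequence, and the tbb-2 (β-tubulin) 3′ UTR/terminator, which supplies transcript termination and processing in the worm.

Two sequencing records of identical length are annotated. They show the same ten features in opposite orientation with different start points, so they appear to represent the same circular molecule. In both, GFP is detected as two adjacent Aequorea-derived fragments separated by a short gap. This may reflect an intron-interrupted worm gfp, although the record does not say so. The tbb-2 terminator follows directly downstream. The promoter itself is not annotated, but an unannotated stretch upstream of gfp is where it would be expected. Also detected are a loxP site and a partial unc-119 coding fragment upstream of the cassette, a small lacZα remnant and an attB1-like site in the backbone. The partial unc-119 sequence may relate to the stated compatibility with MosTI single-copy insertion, but the record does not explain its role.

According to the depositor, the plasmid is used either to mark BAG neurons with GFP or as a scaffold for BAG-specific expression of transgenes, as N- or C-terminal GFP fusions or untagged. It can be delivered as a single-copy MosTI insertion or in extrachromosomal arrays.
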