Features (pLannotate 1.2.2; 10 found; start..end, strand, type, name):
    450..746     +  CDS            cEGFP (fragment): cEGFP is a basic (constitutively fluorescent) green fluorescent protein published in 2008, derived from Aequorea victoria.
    788..1345    +  CDS            Q80R (fragment): Q80R is a fluorescent protein, derived from Aequorea victoria.
   1368..1537    +  terminator     tbb-2 terminator (fragment): tbb-2; transcription terminator for the C. elegans tubulin beta-2 gene
   2086..2674    -  rep_origin     ori: high-copy-number ColE1/pMB1/pBR322/pUC origin of replication
   2791..2815    -  protein_bind   attB1: mutant version of attB; recombination site for the Gateway® BP reaction BP Clonase™
   2915..3775    -  CDS            AmpR: β-lactamase; bla; confers resistance to ampicillin, carbenicillin, and related antibiotics
   3776..3880    -  promoter       AmpR promoter: bla
   3967..4010    -  CDS            lacZα (fragment): LacZα fragment of β-galactosidase; lacZ fragment
   4065..4517    +  CDS            unc-119 (fragment): UN119_CAEEL - Experimental evidence at protein level: Swiss-Prot protein existence level 1. Myristoyl-binding protein that acts as a cargo adapter: specifically binds the myristoyl moiety of a subset of N-terminally myristoylated proteins and is required for their localization. Plays a key role in ciliary membrane localization of proteins. Required for the establishment or function of the nervous system. From Caenorhabditis elegans.
   4634..4       +  protein_bind   loxP (across the origin): Cre-mediated recombination occurs in the 8-bp core sequence (GCATACAT). Cre recombinase
>Addgene plasmid #200340 | pSAH66 - [BAGp | gfp | tbb-2 UTR] | addgene full sequence | sequence record 396790 | Addgene NGS Result
TTATGATATCAAAAATGATTACGCCAAGCTGTAAGTTTAAACATGATCTTACTAACTAACTATTCTCATT
TAAATTTTCAGAGCTTAAAAATGGCTGAAATCACTCACAACGATGGATACGCTAATGCCTGTGAATAGAG
TTCTCGTAAATCGACAATGGAGTTTTCAAAAAATACATAACGATGAGTAATCCTTGTTATATTTTCCATT
AGAGTAAATTGATATAAAGAAAACAGAGTTATATCTGAAGTTGAGAAGCTTAAAAGATTTATGACTACCG
TAAGAATATCCGGATGAGCTGATACAGATGGCTCATGAAGTGACGCAACGGGTTTCATTTCGTACATTTT
TATCAACTCATATTCGATCCACGGTAACTATCGTGAGAAGCTGTAAAAGGATTTTCGATTCTACCTTTTC
CACATAAAAAGAGACCAAAAATGGGGCCCTCTAAGGGCGAAGAATTGTTCACGGGAGTAGTCCCAATCTT
AGTCGAGCTTGACGGAGGTGAGTTTTATTATCGATTTTCGGGATTTTCTACTTGTAATTACCTTTTGTTT
TTAATAAGTTGCTTTTTTCCAGATGTTAATGGCCACAAGTTTTCCGTGTCTGGAGAAGGAGAAGGCGACG
CTACCTACGGTAAGCTGACCCTGAAGTTCATTTGCACTACTGGCAAGTTACCAGTACCATGGCCGACCCT
GGTGACAACATTTTGCTACGGGGTTCAATGCTTCTCCAGATACCCAGGTAGGTTTTCAGTTTCAATTTTT
GTTGCAACTACCTCAACTCTATGTTTTCAGATCATATGAAAAGACACGACTTTTTTAAATCCGCCATGCC
AGAGGGTTACGTTCAAGAACGTACCATTTTTTTTAAGGACGATGGTAACTACAAGACACGTGCGGAGGTT
AAATTTGAAGGCGATACTCTCGTGAACCGTATTGAGCTCAAGGTAAATTTTTCAAGCTTCTAAATTCCAA
AATAAACCATTTTAATTTCTTAATTCCAGGGAATCGATTTCAAGGAAGATGGAAACATTTTGGGCCACAA
GCTTGAATATAATTATAATAGTCATAATGTCTACATTATGGCCGACAAACAAAAAAACGGTATTAAGGTT
AACTTCAAGATTCGCCACAATATCGAAGATGGATCTGTCCAACTTGCTGACCACTACCAACAAAATACTC
CAATTGGAGATGGACCGGTTTTGCTTCCAGATAACCACTACCTTTCCACTCAGTCTGCCCTCTCTAAGGA
TCCGAATGAAAAACGTGACCATATGGTTCTTTTGGAGTTCGTTACCGCAGCAGGAATTACTCACGGAATG
GATGAACTGTACAAGCCCGGGTGATGGTCTCTGAGCTATGCAAAATCCTTTCAAGCATTCCCTTCTTCTC
TATCACTCTTCTTTCTTTTTGTCAAAAAATTCTCTCGCTAATTTATTTGCTTTTTTAATGTTATTATTTT
ATGACTTTTTATAGTCACTGAAAAGTTTGCATCTGAGTGAAGTGAATGCTATCAAAATGTGATTCTGATA
TCCAGGAAACGGAGAATCTGTGCGGCAATGTCTTATCATTTGAAACGCGCCGTATCGATGCTGACATCAT
GCGGCTCCCGTGTTAGTCGAGAAGATGGGTACGGGCCTTTATTCATCCAACACTCTACGGCTTCTTCAAG
AGCTAGTAGGGCACCCTGTAGTTGGAAAGGGATTATTTCGTATGGCGAGCCCATACCGTCTTTCTTGCGG
AAGCTTAACACGATAGGAAGTTGGATAGTTTCGAACGATGGTTCCATACGGAACGCTGTCTCAAGGATGA
GTCTGACGGAGTGTAACTCGAAGGCTAGGTGGAGGCTCAGTGATGATAAGTCTGCGATGGTGGATGCATG
TGTCATGGTCATAGCTGTTTCCTGTGTGAAATTGTTATCCGCTCAGAGGGCACAATCCTATTCCGCGCTA
TCCGACAATCTCCAAGACATTAGGTGGAGTTCAGTTCGGCGTATGGCATATGTCGCTGGAAAGAACATGT
GAGCAAAAGGCCAGCAAAAGGCCAGGAACCGTAAAAAGGCCGCGTTGCTGGCGTTTTTCCATAGGCTCCG
CCCCCCTGACGAGCATCACAAAAATCGACGCTCAAGTCAGAGGTGGCGAAACCCGACAGGACTATAAAGA
TACCAGGCGTTTCCCCCTGGAAGCTCCCTCGTGCGCTCTCCTGTTCCGACCCTGCCGCTTACCGGATACC
TGTCCGCCTTTCTCCCTTCGGGAAGCGTGGCGCTTTCTCATAGCTCACGCTGTAGGTATCTCAGTTCGGT
GTAGGTCGTTCGCTCCAAGCTGGGCTGTGTGCACGAACCCCCCGTTCAGCCCGACCGCTGCGCCTTATCC
GGTAACTATCGTCTTGAGTCCAACCCGGTAAGACACGACTTATCGCCACTGGCAGCAGCCACTGGTAACA
GGATTAGCAGAGCGAGGTATGTAGGCGGTGCTACAGAGTTCTTGAAGTGGTGGCCTAACTACGGCTACAC
TAGAAGAACAGTATTTGGTATCTGCGCTCTGCTGAAGCCAGTTACCTTCGGAAAAAGAGTTGGTAGCTCT
TGATCCGGCAAACAAACCACCGCTGGTAGCGGTGGTTTTTTTGTTTGCAAGCAGCAGATTACGCGCAGAA
AAAAAGGATCTCAAGAAGATCCTTTGATCTTTTCTACGGGGTCTGACGCTCTATTCAACAAAGCCGCCGT
CCCGTCAAGTCAGCGTAAATGGGTAGGGGGCTTCAAATCGTCCTCGTGATACCAATTCGGAGCCTGCTTT
TTTGTACAAACTTGTTGATAATGGCAATTCAAGGATCTTCACCTAGATCCTTTTAAATTAAAAATGAAGT
TTTAAATCAATCTAAAGTATATATGAGTAAACTTGGTCTGACAGTTACCAATGCTTAATCAGTGAGGCAC
CTATCTCAGCGATCTGTCTATTTCGTTCATCCATAGTTGCCTGACTCCCCGTCGTGTAGATAACTACGAT
ACGGGAGGGCTTACCATCTGGCCCCAGTGCTGCAATGATACCGCGAGAGCCACGCTCACCGGCTCCAGAT
TTATCAGCAATAAACCAGCCAGCCGGAAGGGCCGAGCGCAGAAGTGGTCCTGCAACTTTATCCGCCTCCA
TCCAGTCTATTAATTGTTGCCGGGAAGCTAGAGTAAGTAGTTCGCCAGTTAATAGTTTGCGCAACGTTGT
TGCCATTGCTACAGGCATCGTGGTGTCACGCTCGTCGTTTGGTATGGCTTCATTCAGCTCCGGTTCCCAA
CGATCAAGGCGAGTTACATGATCCCCCATGTTGTGCAAAAAAGCGGTTAGCTCCTTCGGTCCTCCGATCG
TTGTCAGAAGTAAGTTGGCCGCAGTGTTATCACTCATGGTTATGGCAGCACTGCATAATTCTCTTACTGT
CATGCCATCCGTAAGATGCTTTTCTGTGACTGGTGAGTACTCAACCAAGTCATTCTGAGAATAGTGTATG
CGGCGACCGAGTTGCTCTTGCCCGGCGTCAATACGGGATAATACCGCGCCACATAGCAGAACTTTAAAAG
TGCTCATCATTGGAAAACGTTCTTCGGGGCGAAAACTCTCAAGGATCTTACCGCTGTTGAGATCCAGTTC
GATGTAACCCACTCGTGCACCCAACTGATCTTCAGCATCTTTTACTTTCACCAGCGTTTCTGGGTGAGCA
AAAACAGGAAGGCAAAATGCCGCAAAAAAGGGAATAAGGGCGACACGGAAATGTTGAATACTCATACTCT
TCCTTTTTCAATATTATTGAAGCATTTATCAGGGTTATTGTCTCATGAGCGGATACATATTTGAATGTAT
TTAGAAAAATAAACAAATAGGGGTTCCGCGCACATTTCCCCGAAAAGTGCCAGATACCTGAAACAAAACC
CATCGTACGGCCAAGGAAGTCTCCAATAACTGTGATCCACCACAAGCGCCAGGGTTTTCCCAGTCACGAC
GTTGTAAAACGACGGCCAGTCATGCATAATCCGCACGCATCTGGAATAAGGAAGTGCCATTCCGCCTGAC
CTAAGTGCTTTTCGAGATCGCCAAACCGGAGAACGATCAGGAGAATGATGAGTCGCCACAGGAGTCGGCA
AGATACGTGCGTTATAGATTTGCTCCAAACTTTTTGAAACTCAAAACGGTCGGAGCAACTGTGGAATTCA
AAGTAGGAGACATCCCAATCCATCATTTCCGAATGATCGAACGTCACTTCTTCAAAGATCGCCTTCTGAA
GTGTTTTGACTTTGAATTCGGATTCTGTATTCCGAATTCACGAAACAACTGTGAACATATCTATGAGTTC
CCTCAACTCTCTCAACAACTCAGTGAGTCATTATTCTAAAAAGTACAATTCAAAAGACTAATCTCTTTTT
CAGTGGACGACATGATCAACAATCCAAACGAGACTCGTTCTGACAGCTTCTATTTCGTCGATAACAAACT
CGTCATGCACAACAAAGCCGACTACTCATATGATGCATAAATCTTCATTGTTGAGTTTATCTTGTTGATT
TTTGAATAAATTATCAACTCTTTACTTTTTAATGGGTTATGAAATAAATAAACATTGAAAACTGATAAAC
AACGTTCATCTCTATAACTTCGTATAGCATACATTATACGAAG
