Features (pLannotate 1.2.2; 10 found; start..end, strand, type, name):
     18..314     -  CDS            cEGFP (fragment): cEGFP is a basic (constitutively fluorescent) green fluorescent protein published in 2008, derived from Aequorea victoria.
    760..793     -  protein_bind   loxP: Cre-mediated recombination occurs in the 8-bp core sequence (GCATACAT). Cre recombinase
    910..1362    -  CDS            unc-119 (fragment): UN119_CAEEL - Experimental evidence at protein level: Swiss-Prot protein existence level 1. Myristoyl-binding protein that acts as a cargo adapter: specifically binds the myristoyl moiety of a subset of N-terminally myristoylated proteins and is required for their localization. Plays a key role in ciliary membrane localization of proteins. Required for the establishment or function of the nervous system. From Caenorhabditis elegans.
   1417..1460    +  CDS            lacZα (fragment): LacZα fragment of β-galactosidase; lacZ fragment
   1547..1651    +  promoter       AmpR promoter: bla
   1652..2512    +  CDS            AmpR: β-lactamase; bla; confers resistance to ampicillin, carbenicillin, and related antibiotics
   2612..2636    +  protein_bind   attB1: mutant version of attB; recombination site for the Gateway® BP reaction BP Clonase™
   2753..3341    +  rep_origin     ori: high-copy-number ColE1/pMB1/pBR322/pUC origin of replication
   3890..4059    -  terminator     tbb-2 terminator (fragment): tbb-2; transcription terminator for the C. elegans tubulin beta-2 gene
   4082..4639    -  CDS            Q80R (fragment): Q80R is a fluorescent protein, derived from Aequorea victoria.
>Addgene plasmid #200340 | pSAH66 - [BAGp | gfp | tbb-2 UTR] | addgene full sequence | sequence record 418120 | Addgene NGS Result
GAAACTGAAAACCTACCTGGGTATCTGGAGAAGCATTGAACCCCGTAGCAAAATGTTGTCACCAGGGTCG
GCCATGGTACTGGTAACTTGCCAGTAGTGCAAATGAACTTCAGGGTCAGCTTACCGTAGGTAGCGTCGCC
TTCTCCTTCTCCAGACACGGAAAACTTGTGGCCATTAACATCTGGAAAAAAGCAACTTATTAAAAACAAA
AGGTAATTACAAGTAGAAAATCCCGAAAATCGATAATAAAACTCACCTCCGTCAAGCTCGACTAAGATTG
GGACTACTCCCGTGAACAATTCTTCGCCCTTAGAGGGCCCCATTTTTGGTCTCTTTTTCATCTCATATGA
GGGGCATTTATCCCGCAAACAGTAACAATTCTTATATATTTTTTACAGGAATGTGTTGATGGAACGAATT
CCAATATATGTAGAAGTAAAATGTAAAAAATTCGGAGTAGTTGGATTGATGAATCTCCGAAGGAGGTGTG
AAGTCTTATGTAGCCACTCACTTCTTATCATGCCGGAAGGGGCCATCGGAAGTGGATAGATGGGGTTTAA
TGGAAAGAAGGCAAGTGTGTGTCACAACAAGCGTCGAATCCTACGTTTTTCTGATGTACACTGATGACTA
GGTTGGCATTAGCGTATCCATCGTTGTGAGTGATTTCAGCCATTTTTAAGCTCTGAAAATTTAAATGAGA
ATAGTTAGTTAGTAAGATCATGTTTAAACTTACAGCTTGGCGTAATCATTTTTGATATCATAACTTCGTA
TAATGTATGCTATACGAAGTTATAGAGATGAACGTTGTTTATCAGTTTTCAATGTTTATTTATTTCATAA
CCCATTAAAAAGTAAAGAGTTGATAATTTATTCAAAAATCAACAAGATAAACTCAACAATGAAGATTTAT
GCATCATATGAGTAGTCGGCTTTGTTGTGCATGACGAGTTTGTTATCGACGAAATAGAAGCTGTCAGAAC
GAGTCTCGTTTGGATTGTTGATCATGTCGTCCACTGAAAAAGAGATTAGTCTTTTGAATTGTACTTTTTA
GAATAATGACTCACTGAGTTGTTGAGAGAGTTGAGGGAACTCATAGATATGTTCACAGTTGTTTCGTGAA
TTCGGAATACAGAATCCGAATTCAAAGTCAAAACACTTCAGAAGGCGATCTTTGAAGAAGTGACGTTCGA
TCATTCGGAAATGATGGATTGGGATGTCTCCTACTTTGAATTCCACAGTTGCTCCGACCGTTTTGAGTTT
CAAAAAGTTTGGAGCAAATCTATAACGCACGTATCTTGCCGACTCCTGTGGCGACTCATCATTCTCCTGA
TCGTTCTCCGGTTTGGCGATCTCGAAAAGCACTTAGGTCAGGCGGAATGGCACTTCCTTATTCCAGATGC
GTGCGGATTATGCATGACTGGCCGTCGTTTTACAACGTCGTGACTGGGAAAACCCTGGCGCTTGTGGTGG
ATCACAGTTATTGGAGACTTCCTTGGCCGTACGATGGGTTTTGTTTCAGGTATCTGGCACTTTTCGGGGA
AATGTGCGCGGAACCCCTATTTGTTTATTTTTCTAAATACATTCAAATATGTATCCGCTCATGAGACAAT
AACCCTGATAAATGCTTCAATAATATTGAAAAAGGAAGAGTATGAGTATTCAACATTTCCGTGTCGCCCT
TATTCCCTTTTTTGCGGCATTTTGCCTTCCTGTTTTTGCTCACCCAGAAACGCTGGTGAAAGTAAAAGAT
GCTGAAGATCAGTTGGGTGCACGAGTGGGTTACATCGAACTGGATCTCAACAGCGGTAAGATCCTTGAGA
GTTTTCGCCCCGAAGAACGTTTTCCAATGATGAGCACTTTTAAAGTTCTGCTATGTGGCGCGGTATTATC
CCGTATTGACGCCGGGCAAGAGCAACTCGGTCGCCGCATACACTATTCTCAGAATGACTTGGTTGAGTAC
TCACCAGTCACAGAAAAGCATCTTACGGATGGCATGACAGTAAGAGAATTATGCAGTGCTGCCATAACCA
TGAGTGATAACACTGCGGCCAACTTACTTCTGACAACGATCGGAGGACCGAAGGAGCTAACCGCTTTTTT
GCACAACATGGGGGATCATGTAACTCGCCTTGATCGTTGGGAACCGGAGCTGAATGAAGCCATACCAAAC
GACGAGCGTGACACCACGATGCCTGTAGCAATGGCAACAACGTTGCGCAAACTATTAACTGGCGAACTAC
TTACTCTAGCTTCCCGGCAACAATTAATAGACTGGATGGAGGCGGATAAAGTTGCAGGACCACTTCTGCG
CTCGGCCCTTCCGGCTGGCTGGTTTATTGCTGATAAATCTGGAGCCGGTGAGCGTGGCTCTCGCGGTATC
ATTGCAGCACTGGGGCCAGATGGTAAGCCCTCCCGTATCGTAGTTATCTACACGACGGGGAGTCAGGCAA
CTATGGATGAACGAAATAGACAGATCGCTGAGATAGGTGCCTCACTGATTAAGCATTGGTAACTGTCAGA
CCAAGTTTACTCATATATACTTTAGATTGATTTAAAACTTCATTTTTAATTTAAAAGGATCTAGGTGAAG
ATCCTTGAATTGCCATTATCAACAAGTTTGTACAAAAAAGCAGGCTCCGAATTGGTATCACGAGGACGAT
TTGAAGCCCCCTACCCATTTACGCTGACTTGACGGGACGGCGGCTTTGTTGAATAGAGCGTCAGACCCCG
TAGAAAAGATCAAAGGATCTTCTTGAGATCCTTTTTTTCTGCGCGTAATCTGCTGCTTGCAAACAAAAAA
ACCACCGCTACCAGCGGTGGTTTGTTTGCCGGATCAAGAGCTACCAACTCTTTTTCCGAAGGTAACTGGC
TTCAGCAGAGCGCAGATACCAAATACTGTTCTTCTAGTGTAGCCGTAGTTAGGCCACCACTTCAAGAACT
CTGTAGCACCGCCTACATACCTCGCTCTGCTAATCCTGTTACCAGTGGCTGCTGCCAGTGGCGATAAGTC
GTGTCTTACCGGGTTGGACTCAAGACGATAGTTACCGGATAAGGCGCAGCGGTCGGGCTGAACGGGGGGT
TCGTGCACACAGCCCAGCTTGGAGCGAACGACCTACACCGAACTGAGATACCTACAGCGTGAGCTATGAG
AAAGCGCCACGCTTCCCGAAGGGAGAAAGGCGGACAGGTATCCGGTAAGCGGCAGGGTCGGAACAGGAGA
GCGCACGAGGGAGCTTCCAGGGGGAAACGCCTGGTATCTTTATAGTCCTGTCGGGTTTCGCCACCTCTGA
CTTGAGCGTCGATTTTTGTGATGCTCGTCAGGGGGGCGGAGCCTATGGAAAAACGCCAGCAACGCGGCCT
TTTTACGGTTCCTGGCCTTTTGCTGGCCTTTTGCTCACATGTTCTTTCCAGCGACATATGCCATACGCCG
AACTGAACTCCACCTAATGTCTTGGAGATTGTCGGATAGCGCGGAATAGGATTGTGCCCTCTGAGCGGAT
AACAATTTCACACAGGAAACAGCTATGACCATGACACATGCATCCACCATCGCAGACTTATCATCACTGA
GCCTCCACCTAGCCTTCGAGTTACACTCCGTCAGACTCATCCTTGAGACAGCGTTCCGTATGGAACCATC
GTTCGAAACTATCCAACTTCCTATCGTGTTAAGCTTCCGCAAGAAAGACGGTATGGGCTCGCCATACGAA
ATAATCCCTTTCCAACTACAGGGTGCCCTACTAGCTCTTGAAGAAGCCGTAGAGTGTTGGATGAATAAAG
GCCCGTACCCATCTTCTCGACTAACACGGGAGCCGCATGATGTCAGCATCGATACGGCGCGTTTCAAATG
ATAAGACATTGCCGCACAGATTCTCCGTTTCCTGGATATCAGAATCACATTTTGATAGCATTCACTTCAC
TCAGATGCAAACTTTTCAGTGACTATAAAAAGTCATAAAATAATAACATTAAAAAAGCAAATAAATTAGC
GAGAGAATTTTTTGACAAAAAGAAAGAAGAGTGATAGAGAAGAAGGGAATGCTTGAAAGGATTTTGCATA
GCTCAGAGACCATCACCCGGGCTTGTACAGTTCATCCATTCCGTGAGTAATTCCTGCTGCGGTAACGAAC
TCCAAAAGAACCATATGGTCACGTTTTTCATTCGGATCCTTAGAGAGGGCAGACTGAGTGGAAAGGTAGT
GGTTATCTGGAAGCAAAACCGGTCCATCTCCAATTGGAGTATTTTGTTGGTAGTGGTCAGCAAGTTGGAC
AGATCCATCTTCGATATTGTGGCGAATCTTGAAGTTAACCTTAATACCGTTTTTTTGTTTGTCGGCCATA
ATGTAGACATTATGACTATTATAATTATATTCAAGCTTGTGGCCCAAAATGTTTCCATCTTCCTTGAAAT
CGATTCCCTGGAATTAAGAAATTAAAATGGTTTATTTTGGAATTTAGAAGCTTGAAAAATTTACCTTGAG
CTCAATACGGTTCACGAGAGTATCGCCTTCAAATTTAACCTCCGCACGTGTCTTGTAGTTACCATCGTCC
TTAAAAAAAATGGTACGTTCTTGAACGTAACCCTCTGGCATGGCGGATTTAAAAAAGTCGTGTCTTTTCA
TATGATCTGAAAACATAGAGTTGAGGTAGTTGCAACAAAAATT
